Addgene plasmid #84438: TOPO-BC44
Purpose: Encodes illumina barcodes for allele frequency sequencing (FREQ-Seq-Squared)
Depositing lab: J.J. Emerson. Depositing organization: University of California, Irvine. Publication: FREQ-Seq2: a method for precise high-throughput combinatorial quantification of allele frequencies. Zhao R, Lukacsovich T, Gaut R, Emerson JJ. G3 (Bethesda). 2023 Sep 30;13(10):jkad162. doi: 10.1093/g3journal/jkad162. PubMed 37494033.
Backbone
  Vector backbone: pCRII-TOPO
  Backbone manufacturer: Thermo Fisher Scientific
  Vector type: Barcoding plasmids
Growth in bacteria
  Bacterial resistance: Ampicillin, 100 μg/mL
  Growth temperature: 37°C
  Growth strain: DH5alpha
  Copy number: High Copy
Gene/Insert
  Gene/Insert name: BC44
  Species: Synthetic
  Insert size (bp): 86
  Promoter: SP6/T7
  Cloning method: TOPO Cloning
  Sequencing primers: 5′ T7; 3′ SP6
Terms and licenses: Academic/Nonprofit Terms; Industry Terms: Not Available to Industry
Depositor comments: This plasmid is part of the FREQ-Seq-Squared kit. See Addgene's kit collection page for more details: https://www.addgene.org/kits/
How to cite: TOPO-BC44 was a gift from J.J. Emerson (Addgene plasmid # 84438 ; http://n2t.net/addgene:84438 ; RRID:Addgene_84438)
