[The description below was written by a language model from this plasmid's Addgene catalogue record and pLannotate feature annotations shown in this document.]
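Description:
TOPO-BC44 is a small bacterial cloning plasmid (about 4.1 kb) built on the commercial pCRII-TOPO backbone and classed as a barcoding plasmid. It carries an 86 bp synthetic insert, BC44, introduced by TOPO cloning. The insert encodes an Illumina barcode and is one member of the FREQ-Seq-Squared kit, a set of plasmids used for high-throughput, combinatorial quantification of allele frequencies by sequencing. The record does not spell out the internal organisation of the barcode insert, and the feature table does not annotate it as a separate element. By position it should lie in the unannotated interval between the SP6 and T7 promoters.

The remaining features are those of the standard backbone. A high-copy ColE1/pUC-type origin supports propagation in E. coli, and an f1 origin allows single-stranded DNA production with helper phage. The catalogue lists ampicillin as the selection, conferred by the β-lactamase gene. The sequence also contains a complete neo (kanamycin/neomycin phosphotransferase) coding region, preceded by a Tn5 transposase fragment that is a remnant of the marker's origin. The cloning site sits within the lac region, which comprises a CAP binding site, lac promoter and operator, and a lacZα fragment, the arrangement normally used for blue/white screening of insertions. Convergent SP6 and T7 phage promoters flank the insert. They double as the sequencing primer sites for verifying the barcode, and nothing in the record indicates that the insert is meant to be transcribed or expressed. The plasmid appears to serve mainly as a stable, sequence-verified source of the barcode DNA for the FREQ-Seq-Squared workflow.
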