Features (pLannotate 1.2.2; 13 found; start..end, strand, type, name):
      2..94      +  CDS            lacI (fragment): lac repressor; lacI; The lac repressor binds to the lac operator to inhibit transcription in E. coli. This inhibition can be relieved by adding lactose or isopropyl-β-D-thiogalactopyranoside (IPTG).
    107..128     +  protein_bind   CAP binding site: CAP binding activates transcription in the presence of cAMP. E. coli catabolite activator protein
    143..173     +  promoter       lac promoter: promoter for the E. coli lac operon
    181..197     +  protein_bind   lac operator: The lac repressor binds to the lac operator to inhibit transcription in E. coli. This inhibition can be relieved by adding lactose or isopropyl-β-D-thiogalactopyranoside (IPTG). lac repressor encoded by lacI
    239..257     +  promoter       SP6 promoter: promoter for bacteriophage SP6 RNA polymerase
    493..511     -  promoter       T7 promoter: promoter for bacteriophage T7 RNA polymerase
    514..671     +  CDS            lacZα (fragment): LacZα fragment of β-galactosidase; lacZ fragment
    675..1103    +  rep_origin     f1 ori (sequence partly withheld): f1 bacteriophage origin of replication; arrow indicates direction of (+) strand synthesis
   1116..1415    +  CDS            tnpA (fragment): TN5P_ECOLX - Also known as tnp. Experimental evidence at protein level: Swiss-Prot protein existence level 1. Mediates transposition of transposon Tn5 by a 'cut and paste' mechanism. First, the monomeric transposase binds the 19 bp inverted DNA repeats flanking the transposon. Then, dimerization of the DNA- bound transposase creates a synaptic DNA complex. After nicking of the first DNA strand, excision of the transposon proceeds through a series of intermediates. The transposase then mediates the insertion of the transposon at a new site by strand transfer. The activity of the wild- type tran
   1447..2238    +  CDS            neo: KKA2_KLEPN - Also known as kan, nptII. Experimental evidence at protein level: Swiss-Prot protein existence level 1. Resistance to kanamycin, neomycin, paromomycin, ribostamycin, butirosin and gentamicin B. From Klebsiella pneumoniae.
   2242..2258    +  promoter       AmpR promoter (fragment): bla
   2259..3119    +  CDS            AmpR: β-lactamase; bla; confers resistance to ampicillin, carbenicillin, and related antibiotics
   3290..3878    +  rep_origin     ori: high-copy-number ColE1/pMB1/pBR322/pUC origin of replication
>Addgene plasmid #84438 | TOPO-BC44 | addgene full sequence | sequence record 163647 | Addgene assembled sequence
AGCGCCCAATACGCAAACCGCCTCTCCCCGCGCGTTGGCCGATTCATTAATGCAGCTGGCACGACAGGTT
TCCCGACTGGAAAGCGGGCAGTGAGCGCAACGCAATTAATGTGAGTTAGCTCACTCATTAGGCACCCCAG
GCTTTACACTTTATGCTTCCGGCTCGTATGTTGTGTGGAATTGTGAGCGGATAACAATTTCACACAGGAA
ACAGCTATGACCATGATTACGCCAAGCTATTTAGGTGACACTATAGAATACTCAAGCTATGCATCAAGCT
TGGTACCGAGCTCGGATCCACTAGTAACGGCCGCCAGTGTGCTGGAATTCGCCCTTGTAAGCAGTGGGTT
CTCTAGGCGTTGAGATCGGAAGAGCGGTTCAGCAGGAATGCCGAGACCGATCTCGTATGCCGTCTTCTGC
TTAAGGGCGAATTCTGCAGATATCCATCACACTGGCGGCCGCTCGAGCATGCATCTAGAGGGCCCAATTC
GCCCTATAGTGAGTCGTATTACAATTCACTGGCCGTCGTTTTACAACGTCGTGACTGGGAAAACCCTGGC
GTTACCCAACTTAATCGCCTTGCAGCACATCCCCCTTTCGCCAGCTGGCGTAATAGCGAAGAGGCCCGCA
CCGATCGCCCTTCCCAACAGTTGCGCAGCCTGAATGGCGAATGG
[124 nt withheld, positions 675-798]
C
[91 nt withheld, positions 800-890]
A
[49 nt withheld, positions 892-940]
CCTTTGACGTTGGAGTCCACGTTCTTT
[37 nt withheld, positions 968-1004]
ACCCTATCTCGGTCTATTCTTTTGATTTATAAGGGATTTTGCCGATTTCGGCCTATTGGTTAAAAAATGA
GCTGATTTAACAAAAATTTAACGCGAATTTTAACAAAATTCAGGGCGCAAGGGCTGCTAAAGGAAGCGGA
ACACGTAGAAAGCCAGTCCGCAGAAACGGTGCTGACCCCGGATGAATGTCAGCTACTGGGCTATCTGGAC
AAGGGAAAACGCAAGCGCAAAGAGAAAGCAGGTAGCTTGCAGTGGGCTTACATGGCGATAGCTAGACTGG
GCGGTTTTATGGACAGCAAGCGAACCGGAATTGCCAGCTGGGGCGCCCTCTGGTAAGGTTGGGAAGCCCT
GCAAAGTAAACTGGATGGCTTTCTTGCCGCCAAGGATCTGATGGCGCAGGGGATCAAGATCTGATCAAGA
GACAGGATGAGGATCGTTTCGCATGATTGAACAAGATGGATTGCACGCAGGTTCTCCGGCCGCTTGGGTG
GAGAGGCTATTCGGCTATGACTGGGCACAACAGACAATCGGCTGCTCTGATGCCGCCGTGTTCCGGCTGT
CAGCGCAGGGGCGCCCGGTTCTTTTTGTCAAGACCGACCTGTCCGGTGCCCTGAATGAACTGCAGGACGA
GGCAGCGCGGCTATCGTGGCTGGCCACGACGGGCGTTCCTTGCGCAGCTGTGCTCGACGTTGTCACTGAA
GCGGGAAGGGACTGGCTGCTATTGGGCGAAGTGCCGGGGCAGGATCTCCTGTCATCCCACCTTGCTCCTG
CCGAGAAAGTATCCATCATGGCTGATGCAATGCGGCGGCTGCATACGCTTGATCCGGCTACCTGCCCATT
CGACCACCAAGCGAAACATCGCATCGAGCGAGCACGTACTCGGATGGAAGCCGGTCTTGTCGATCAGGAT
GATCTGGACGAAGAGCATCAGGGGCTCGCGCCAGCCGAACTGTTCGCCAGGCTCAAGGCGCGCATGCCCG
ACGGCGAGGATCTCGTCGTGACCCATGGCGATGCCTGCTTGCCGAATATCATGGTGGAAAATGGCCGCTT
TTCTGGATTCATCGACTGTGGCCGGCTGGGTGTGGCGGACCGCTATCAGGACATAGCGTTGGCTACCCGT
GATATTGCTGAAGAGCTTGGCGGCGAATGGGCTGACCGCTTCCTCGTGCTTTACGGTATCGCCGCTCCCG
ATTCGCAGCGCATCGCCTTCTATCGCCTTCTTGACGAGTTCTTCTGAATTGAAAAAGGAAGAGTATGAGT
ATTCAACATTTCCGTGTCGCCCTTATTCCCTTTTTTGCGGCATTTTGCCTTCCTGTTTTTGCTCACCCAG
AAACGCTGGTGAAAGTAAAAGATGCTGAAGATCAGTTGGGTGCACGAGTGGGTTACATCGAACTGGATCT
CAACAGCGGTAAGATCCTTGAGAGTTTTCGCCCCGAAGAACGTTTTCCAATGATGAGCACTTTTAAAGTT
CTGCTATGTGGCGCGGTATTATCCCGTATTGACGCCGGGCAAGAGCAACTCGGTCGCCGCATACACTATT
CTCAGAATGACTTGGTTGAGTACTCACCAGTCACAGAAAAGCATCTTACGGATGGCATGACAGTAAGAGA
ATTATGCAGTGCTGCCATAACCATGAGTGATAACACTGCGGCCAACTTACTTCTGACAACGATCGGAGGA
CCGAAGGAGCTAACCGCTTTTTTGCACAACATGGGGGATCATGTAACTCGCCTTGATCGTTGGGAACCGG
AGCTGAATGAAGCCATACCAAACGACGAGCGTGACACCACGATGCCTGTAGCAATGGCAACAACGTTGCG
CAAACTATTAACTGGCGAACTACTTACTCTAGCTTCCCGGCAACAATTAATAGACTGGATGGAGGCGGAT
AAAGTTGCAGGACCACTTCTGCGCTCGGCCCTTCCGGCTGGCTGGTTTATTGCTGATAAATCTGGAGCCG
GTGAGCGTGGGTCTCGCGGTATCATTGCAGCACTGGGGCCAGATGGTAAGCCCTCCCGTATCGTAGTTAT
CTACACGACGGGGAGTCAGGCAACTATGGATGAACGAAATAGACAGATCGCTGAGATAGGTGCCTCACTG
ATTAAGCATTGGTAACTGTCAGACCAAGTTTACTCATATATACTTTAGATTGATTTAAAACTTCATTTTT
AATTTAAAAGGATCTAGGTGAAGATCCTTTTTGATAATCTCATGACCAAAATCCCTTAACGTGAGTTTTC
GTTCCACTGAGCGTCAGACCCCGTAGAAAAGATCAAAGGATCTTCTTGAGATCCTTTTTTTCTGCGCGTA
ATCTGCTGCTTGCAAACAAAAAAACCACCGCTACCAGCGGTGGTTTGTTTGCCGGATCAAGAGCTACCAA
CTCTTTTTCCGAAGGTAACTGGCTTCAGCAGAGCGCAGATACCAAATACTGTTCTTCTAGTGTAGCCGTA
GTTAGGCCACCACTTCAAGAACTCTGTAGCACCGCCTACATACCTCGCTCTGCTAATCCTGTTACCAGTG
GCTGCTGCCAGTGGCGATAAGTCGTGTCTTACCGGGTTGGACTCAAGACGATAGTTACCGGATAAGGCGC
AGCGGTCGGGCTGAACGGGGGGTTCGTGCACACAGCCCAGCTTGGAGCGAACGACCTACACCGAACTGAG
ATACCTACAGCGTGAGCTATGAGAAAGCGCCACGCTTCCCGAAGGGAGAAAGGCGGACAGGTATCCGGTA
AGCGGCAGGGTCGGAACAGGAGAGCGCACGAGGGAGCTTCCAGGGGGAAACGCCTGGTATCTTTATAGTC
CTGTCGGGTTTCGCCACCTCTGACTTGAGCGTCGATTTTTGTGATGCTCGTCAGGGGGGCGGAGCCTATG
GAAAAACGCCAGCAACGCGGCCTTTTTACGGTTCCTGGCCTTTTGCTGGCCTTTTGCTCACATGTTCTTT
CCTGCGTTATCCCCTGATTCTGTGGATAACCGTATTACCGCCTTTGAGTGAGCTGATACCGCTCGCCGCA
GCCGAACGACCGAGCGCAGCGAGTCAGTGAGCGAGGAAGCGGAAG
