>Addgene plasmid #84438 | TOPO-BC44 | depositor partial sequence | sequence record 161044 | Primer and barcode sequence
GTAAGCAGTGGGTTCTCTAGGCGTTGAGATCGGAAGAGCGGTTC
