>Addgene plasmid #84438 | TOPO-BC44 | addgene partial sequence | sequence record 163646 | F1ori-R 5'-AGGGAAGAAAGCGAAAGGAG-3'
[67 nt withheld, positions 1-67]
CCATTCGCCATTCAGGCTGCGCAACTGTTGGGAAGGGCGATCGGTGCGGGCCTCTTCGCTATTACGCCAG
CTGGCGAAAGGGGGATGTGCTGCAAGGCGATTAAGTTGGGTAACGCCAGGGTTTTCCCAGTCACGACGTT
GTAAAACGACGGCCAGTGAATTGTAATACGACTCACTATAGGGCGAATTGGGCCCTCTAGATGCATGCTC
GAGCGGCCGCCAGTGTGATGGATATCTGCAGAATTCGCCCTTAAGCAGAAGACGGCATACGAGATCGGTC
TCGGCATTCCTGCTGAACCGCTCTTCCGATCTCAACGCCTAGAGAACCCACTGCTTACAAGGGCGAATTC
CAGCACACTGGCGGCCGTTACTAGTGGATCCGAGCTCGGTACCAAGCTTGATGCATAGCTTGAGTATTCT
ATAGTGTCACCTAAATAGCTTGGCGTAATCATGGTCATAGCTGTTTCCTGTGTGAAATTGTTATCCGCTC
ACAATTCCACACAACATACGAGCCGGAAGCATAAAGTGTAAAGCCTGGGGTGCCTAATGAGTGAGCTAAC
TCACATTAATTGCGTTGCGCTCACTGCCCGCTTTCCAGTCGGGAAACCTGTCGTGCCAGCTGCATTAATG
AATCGGCCAACGCGCGGGGAGAGGCGGTTTGCGTATTGGGCGCTCTTCCGCTTCCTCGCTCACTGACTCG
CTGCGCTCGGTCGTTCG
